Addgene plasmid #52010: pMSCV-MAVS-M142A(KaganE19)
Purpose: Expresses the human MAVS CDS containing the point mutation M142A
Depositing lab: Jonathan Kagan. Depositing organization: Boston Children's Hospital. Publication: A Bicistronic MAVS Transcript Highlights a Class of Truncated Variants in Antiviral Immunity. Brubaker SW, Gauthier AE, Mills EW, Ingolia NT, Kagan JC. Cell. 2014 Feb 13;156(4):800-11. doi: 10.1016/j.cell.2014.01.021. PubMed 24529381.
Backbone
  Vector backbone: MSCV-IRES-GFP
  Vector type: Mammalian Expression, Retroviral
Growth in bacteria
  Bacterial resistance: Ampicillin, 100 μg/mL
  Growth temperature: 37°C
  Growth strain: DH5alpha
  Copy number: Low Copy
Gene/Insert
  Gene/Insert name: MAVS-M142A
  Mutation: changed Met 142 to Ala
  Cloning method: Restriction Enzyme; 5′ cloning site unknown (unknown if destroyed); 3′ cloning site unknown (unknown if destroyed)
  Sequencing primers: 5′ pLXSN_5
Terms and licenses: Academic/Nonprofit Terms; Industry Terms: Not Available to Industry
Depositor comments: XhoI and NotI
How to cite: pMSCV-MAVS-M142A(KaganE19) was a gift from Jonathan Kagan (Addgene plasmid # 52010 ; http://n2t.net/addgene:52010 ; RRID:Addgene_52010)
