[The description below was written by a language model from this plasmid's Addgene catalogue record.]
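Description:
pMSCV-MAVS-M142A(KaganE19) is a retroviral mammalian expression plasmid built on the MSCV-IRES-GFP backbone, a murine stem cell virus-derived vector. It is propagated in E. coli as a low-copy plasmid under ampicillin selection. No feature table accompanies the record, so the origin of replication and the exact arrangement of viral elements are not documented. In vectors of this type, the retroviral long terminal repeats flank the payload, with the 5′ LTR serving as the promoter in transduced cells and a packaging signal allowing the transcript to be incorporated into viral particles when packaging functions are supplied in trans.

The insert is the human MAVS (mitochondrial antiviral signaling protein) coding sequence carrying a point mutation that changes methionine 142 to alanine. The formal cloning-site fields are listed as unknown, but a depositor comment mentions XhoI and NotI, which presumably were the sites used for insertion. As the backbone name indicates, an IRES followed by GFP lies downstream of the cloning site. MAVS and GFP would therefore be translated from a single bicistronic transcript, and green fluorescence marks cells that have been transduced or transfected. No epitope tag or mammalian drug-selection marker is recorded.

The stated purpose is simply expression of the M142A mutant. The associated publication concerns a bicistronic MAVS transcript that gives rise to truncated protein variants in antiviral immunity. This suggests that replacing this internal methionine is meant to remove a potential alternative translation start, so that full-length MAVS can be studied without the shorter variant. The record itself does not spell out this rationale.
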