>Addgene plasmid #52010 | pMSCV-MAVS-M142A(KaganE19) | depositor partial sequence | sequence record 80229 | XhoI-insert-NotI
CTCGAGATGCCGTTTGCTGAAGACAAGACCTATAAGTATATCTGCCGCAATTTCAGCAATTTTTGCAATG
TGGATGTTGTAGAGATTCTGCCTTACCTGCCCTGCCTCACAGCAAGAGACCAGGATCGACTGCGGGCCAC
CTGCACACTCTCAGGGAACCGGGACACCCTCTGGCATCTCTTCAATACCCTTCAGCGGCGGCCCGGCTGG
GTGGAGTACTTCATTGCGGCACTGAGGGGCTGTGAGCTAGTTGATCTCGCGGACGAAGTGGCCTCTGTCT
ACGAGAGCTACCAGCCTCGGACCTCGGACCGTCCCCCAGACCCACTGGAGCCACCGTCACTTCCTGCTGA
GAGGCCAGGGCCCCCCACACCTGCTGCGGCCCACAGCATCCCCTACAACAGCTGCAGAGAGAAGGAGCCA
AGTTACCCCGCACCTGTCCAGGAGACCCAGGCGCCAGAGTCCCCAGGAGAGAATTCAGAGCAAGCCCTGC
AGACGCTCAGCCCCAGAGCCATCCCAAGGAATCCAGATGGTGGCCCCCTGGAGTCCTCCTCTGACCTGGC
AGCCCTCAGCCCTCTGACCTCCAGCGGGCATCAGGAGAAGGACACAGAACTGGGCAGTACCCACACAGCA
GGTGCGACCTCCAGCCTCACACCATCCCGTGGGCCTGTGTCTCCATCTGTCTCCTTCCAGCCCCTGGCCC
GTTCCACCCCCAGGGCAAGCCGCTTGCCTGGACCCACAGGGTCAGTTGTATCTACTGGCACCTCCTTCTC
CTCCTCATCCCCTGGCTTGGCCTCTGCAGGGGCTGCAGAGGGTAAACAGGGTGCAGAGAGTGACCAGGCC
GAGCCTATCATCTGCTCCAGTGGGGCAGAGGCACCTGCCAACTCTCTGCCCTCCAAAGTGCCTACCACCT
TGATGCCTGTGAACACAGTGGCCCTGAAAGTGCCTGCCAACCCAGCATCTGTCAGCACAGTGCCCTCCAA
GTTGCCAACTAGCTCAAAGCCCCCTGGTGCAGTGCCTTCTAATGCGCTCACCAATCCAGCACCATCCAAA
TTGCCCATCAACTCAACCCGTGCTGGCATGGTGCCATCCAAAGTGCCTACTAGCATGGTGCTCACCAAGG
TGTCTGCCAGCACAGTCCCCACTGACGGGAGCAGCAGAAATGAGGAGACCCCAGCAGCTCCAACACCCGC
CGGCGCCACTGGAGGCAGCTCAGCCTGGCTAGACAGCAGCTTTGAGAATAGGGGCCTTGGGTCGGAGCTG
AGTAAGCCTGGCGTGCTGGCATCCCAGGTAGACAGCCCGTTCTCGGGCTGCTTCGAGGATCTTGCCATCA
GTGCCAGCACCTCCTTGGGCATGGGGCCCTGCCATGGCCCAGAGGAGAATGAGTATAAGTCCGAGGGCAC
CTTTGGGATCCACGTGGCTGAGAACCCCAGCATCCAGCTCCTGGAGGGCAACCCTGGGCCACCTGCGGAC
CCGGATGGCGGCCCCAGGCCACAAGCCGACCGGAAGTTCCAGGAGAGGGAGGTGCCATGCCACAGGCCCT
CACCTGGGGCTCTGTGGCTCCAGGTGGCTGTGACAGGGGTGCTGGTAGTCACACTCCTGGTGGTGCTGTA
CCGGCGGCGTCTGCACTAGGCGGCCGC
