>Addgene plasmid #52010 | pMSCV-MAVS-M142A(KaganE19) | addgene partial sequence | sequence record 81707 | pLXSN5 5'-CCCTTGAACCTCCTCGTTCGACC-3'
TCACTCCTTCTCTAGGCGCCGGAATTAGATCTCTCGAGATGCCGTTTGCTGAAGACAAGACCTATAAGTA
TATCTGCCGCAATTTCAGCAATTTTTGCAATGTGGATGTTGTAGAGATTCTGCCTTACCTGCCCTGCCTC
ACAGCAAGAGACCAGGATCGACTGCGGGCCACCTGCACACTCTCAGGGAACCGGGACACCCTCTGGCATC
TCTTCAATACCCTTCAGCGGCGGCCCGGCTGGGTGGAGTACTTCATTGCGGCACTGAGGGGCTGTGAGCT
AGTTGATCTCGCGGACGAAGTGGCCTCTGTCTACGAGAGCTACCAGCCTCGGACCTCGGACCGTCCCCCA
GACCCACTGGAGCCACCGTCACTTCCTGCTGAGAGGCCAGGGCCCCCCACACCTGCTGCGGCCCACAGCA
TCCCCTACAACAGCTGCAGAGAGAAGGAGCCAAGTTACCCCGCACCTGTCCAGGAGACCCAGGCGCCAGA
GTCCCCAGGAGAGAATTCAGAGCAAGCCCTGCAGACGCTCAGCCCCAGAGCCATCCCAAGGAATCCAGAT
GGTGGCCCCCTGGAGTCCTCCTCTGACCTGGCAGCCCTCAGCCCTCTGACCTCCAGCGGGCATCAGGAGA
AGGACACAGAACTGGGCAGTACCCACACAGCAGGTGCGACCTCCAGCCTCACACCATCCCGTGGGCCTGT
GTCTCCATCTGTCTCCTTCCAGCCCCTGGCCCGTTCCACCCCCAGGGCAAGCCGCTTGCCTGGACCCACA
GGGTCAGTTGTATCTACTGGCACCTCCTTCTCCTCCTCATCCCCTGGCTTGGCCTCTGCAGGGGCTGCAG
AGGGTAAACAGGGTGCAGAGAGTGACCAGGCCGAGCCTATCATCTGCTCCAGTGGGGCAGA
