>Addgene plasmid #52010 | pMSCV-MAVS-M142A(KaganE19) | addgene partial sequence | sequence record 81760 | EGFP-N 5'-CGTCGCCGTCCAGCTCGACCAG-3'
CCATGGTTGTGGCCATATTATCATCGTGTTTTTCAAAGGAAAACCACGTCCCCGTGGTTCGGGGGGCCTA
GACGTTTTTTTAACCTCGACTAAACACATGTAAAGCATGTGCACCGAGGCCCCAGATCAGATCCCATACA
ATGGGGTACCTTCTGGGCATCCTTCAGCCCCTTGTTGAATACGCTTGAGGAGAGCCATTTGACTCTTTCC
ACAACTATCCAACTCACAACGTGGCACTGGGGTTGTGCCGCCTTTGCAGGTGTATCTTATACACGTGGCT
TTTGGCCGCAGAGGCACCTGTCGCCAGGTGGGGGGTTCCGCTGCCTGCAAAGGGTCGCTACAGACGTTGT
TTGTCTTCAAGAAGCTTCCAGAGGAACTGCTTCCTTCACGACATTCAACAGACCTTGCATTCCTTTGGCG
AGAGGGGAAAGACCCCTAGGAATGCTCGTCAAGAAGACAGGGCCAGGTTTCCGGGCCCTCACATTGCCAA
AAGACGGCAATATGGTGGAAAATAACATATAGACAAACGCACACCGGCCTTATTCCAAGCGGCTTCGGCC
AGTAACGTTAGGGGGGGGGGCGGAATTCGATATCAAGCTTATCGATACCGTCGACGTTTAAACGCGGCCG
CCTAGTGCAGACGCCGCCGGTACAGCACCACCAGGAGTGTGACTACCAGCACCCCTGTCACAGCCACCTG
GAGCCACAGAGCCCCAGGTGAGGGCCTGTGGCATGGCACCTCCCTCTCCTGGAACTTCCGGTCGGCTTGT
GGCCTGGGGCCGCCATCCGGGTCCGCA
